>Addgene plasmid #213288 | GPR62-DuET | addgene full sequence | sequence record 430833 | Addgene NGS Result
TGTGGATAACCGTATTACCGCCTTTGAGTGAGCTGATACCGCTCGCCGCAGCCGAACGACCGAGCGCAGC
GAGTCAGTGAGCGAGGAAGCGGAAGAGCGCCCAATACGCAAACCGCCTCTCCCCGCGCGTTGGCCGATTC
ATTAATGCAGCTGGCACGACAGGTTTCCCGACTGGAAAGCGGGCAGTGAGCGCAACGCAATTAATGTGAG
TTAGCTCACTCATTAGGCACCCCAGGCTTTACACTTTATGCTTCCGGCTCGTATGTTGTGTGGAATTGTG
AGCGGATAACAATTTCACACAGGAAACAGCTATGACCATGATTACGCCAAGCTCTAGCTAGAGGTCGACG
GTATACAGACATGATAAGATACATTGATGAGTTTGGACAAACCACAACTAGAATGCAGTGAAAAAAATGC
TTTATTTGTGAAATTTGTGATGCTATTGCTTTATTTGTAACCATTATAAGCTGCAATAAACAAGTTGGGG
TGGGCGAAGAACTCCAGCATGAGATCCCCGCGCTGGAGGATCATCCAGCCGGCGTCCCGGAAAACGATTC
CGAAGCCCAACCTTTCATAGAAGGCGGCGGTGGAATCGAAATCTCGTGATGGCAGGTTGGGCGTCGCTTG
GTCGGTCATTTCGAACCCCAGAGTCCCGCTCAGAAGAACTCGTCAAGAAGGCGATAGAAGGCGATGCGCT
GCGAATCGGGAGCGGCGATACCGTAAAGCACGAGGAAGCGGTCAGCCCATTCGCCGCCAAGCTCTTCAGC
AATATCACGGGTAGCCAACGCTATGTCCTGATAGCGGTCCGCCACACCCAGCCGGCCACAGTCGATGAAT
CCAGAAAAGCGGCCATTTTCCACCATGATATTCGGCAAGCAGGCATCGCCATGGGTCACGACGAGATCCT
CGCCGTCGGGCATGCGCGCCTTGAGCCTGGCGAACAGTTCGGCTGGCGCGAGCCCCTGATGCTCTTCGTC
CAGATCATCCTGATCGACAAGACCGGCTTCCATCCGAGTACGTGCTCGCTCGATGCGATGTTTCGCTTGG
TGGTCGAATGGGCAGGTAGCCGGATCAAGCGTATGCAGCCGCCGCATTGCATCAGCCATGATGGATACTT
TCTCGGCAGGAGCAAGGTGAGATGACAGGAGATCCTGCCCCGGCACTTCGCCCAATAGCAGCCAGTCCCT
TCCCGCTTCAGTGACAACGTCGAGCACAGCTGCGCAAGGAACGCCCGTCGTGGCCAGCCACGATAGCCGC
GCTGCCTCGTCCTGCAGTTCATTCAGGGCACCGGACAGGTCGGTCTTGACAAAAAGAACCGGGCGCCCCT
GCGCTGACAGCCGGAACACGGCGGCATCAGAGCAGCCGATTGTCTGTTGTGCCCAGTCATAGCCGAATAG
CCTCTCCACCCAAGCGGCCGGAGAACCTGCGTGCAATCCATCTTGTTCAATCATGCGAAACGATCCTCAT
CCTGTCTCTTGATCAGATCCGAAAATGGATATACAAGCTCCCGGGAGCTTTTTGCAAAAGCCTAGGCCTC
CAAAAAAGCCTCCTCACTACTTCTGGAATAGCTCAGAGGCAGAGGCGGCCTCGGCCTCTGCATAAATAAA
AAAAATTAGTCAGCCATGGGGCGGAGAATGGGCGGAACTGGGCGGAGTTAGGGGCGGGATGGGCGGAGTT
AGGGGCGGGACTATGGTTGCTGACTAATTGAGATGCATGCTTTGCATACTTCTGCCTGCTGGGGAGCCTG
GGGACTTTCCACACCTGGTTGCTGACTAATTGAGATGCATGCTTTGCATACTTCTGCCTGCTGGGGAGCC
TGGGGACTTTCCACACCCTAACTGACACACATTCCACAGAATTAATTCGCGTTAAATTTTTGTTAAATCA
GCTCATTTTTTAACCAATAGGCCGAAATCGGCAAAATCCCTTATAAATCAAAAGAATAGACCGAGATAGG
GT
[37 nt withheld, positions 1963-1999]
AAAGAACGTGGACTCCAACGTCAAAGG
[49 nt withheld, positions 2027-2075]
T
[91 nt withheld, positions 2077-2167]
G
[124 nt withheld, positions 2169-2292]
GGGGATACCCCCTAGAGCCCCAGCTGGTTCTTTCCGCCTCAGAAGCCATAGAGCCCACCGCATCCCCAGC
ATGCCTGCTATTGTCTTCCCAATCCTCCCCCTTGCTGTCCTGCCCCACCCCACCCCCCAGAATAGAATGA
CACCTACTCAGACAATGCGATGCAATTTCCTCATTTTATTAGGAAAGGACAGTGGGAGTGGCACCTTCCA
GGGTCAAGGAAGGCACGGGGGAGGGGCAAACAACAGATGGCTGGCAACTAGAAGGCACAGTCGAGGCTGA
TCAGCGGGTTTAAACGGGCCCTCTAGACTCGAGTTAGGCAGGGGCCACCTGAGAAGTCTCGGTCTTAGAC
ACGGTGGTGCTGGCCTCATCGAATTCACCGGTGCGTCCACCGGTATCGATGCTCAGGCTGCTTTCCGGCG
GCCCTTGATAGGCGGGGCTTCGACCGCCGGCGAGCTCAGGGGTTTGCTCTGGGGCCTCGGAAGGGCCTAC
TGCAGGGCCTTCTGGTGGCCTTTGAAGACACTGCAACAAGGCGCGTGGGTGCCATGCCTGAGGGGTACAT
GCCCGGACGGGCCCAGGAAGAGCTCGCCTTGAGAGCCGTCCCAGAGCCAACCTTACTGGCCGTTGCAGAA
GTCCATACAGAAACGGATGAGCTGCGAAAGCGGAGTAGGCCACCCAGGTCACAGCTGCTTCAGCTTCAGC
CGCTCTGGCGGCAGGTGCGAGGCATGCACATCCGTAGGGGAGCCAACACGCTGCAAACTGACCTACAGCA
AGGGCAGGCGCGAGGGCGGCTTTACCGCCGGGCAGTCGTGGCCGAAGGGGGGGCAAGATGCTCAGCCGAG
AATCCAGACTATCGGAATGCAACCGGGAGCCCCTAGCGGGGCGAGGTGGCCGCAGAGCAGCCCTCCTAGC
CACCACGAAGATCCCTCCATAGGCACCCAGAAGCAGCAATGCTGGAAGTGCAAAGGCCAGGAGTGCCCAC
AGGGGTCTGAAGGGACCGAGGCCTCCAGCAAGAACGGAGCATCTGGCGGGAGCCGGGGGGGGGGCTGGGG
GTGTGCCCAACAGACTGAGTGCGCCAAGCAGGCCGGCCGCTGCCCACACTGCGGTCAACACCAGCACGGG
AGGAGGTCTTGACCCGGGGCGCAGAGGGTGGACGATCAGCCTATACCTTGCAAGGCCAAGCGCAGCCACT
CCCAGGGTACACGCCGGCAGAAGAGCGGCAGACAGGAAGCGCGCCGCCCGGCAAGGGGCTGGACCCAGTC
TTACCCGACCCAGGCCTGGCGGGGGGGCGGCGAGGAGCCCGAGGGGCATGATGCTCGCGGCGGCGAGCAG
GTCTACGACGCACAGATGGGCCAGGTAAAGGGCGTCGCGGAGGCCTGGTGTTCTCAACACCACAACCAAC
AGAGCGCCGTTCCCGAGCAGGGCGCCGACTTCCACGACAGCAGCGAGGATGAGCCCAAGGCTTCCGGCCA
CCTCGCTAGCATTAAGGCCAGTGCTGTTGGCCATATCGATGCTGGCGTCATCATCGTCCTTGTAGTCGGC
GAATACCAGGCAGAAGATGTAGCTCAGGGCGATGATCGTCTTCATGGTGGCGCTAAGCTTAAGTTTAAAC
GCTAGCCAGCTTGGGTCTCCCTATAGTGAGTCGTATTAATTTCGATAAGCCAGTAAGCAGTGGGTTCTCT
AGTTAGCCAGAGAGCTCTGCTTATATAGACCTCCCACCGTACACGCCTACCGCCCATTTGCGTCAATGGG
GCGGAGTTGTTACGACATTTTGGAAAGTCCCGTTGATTTTGGTGCCAAAACAAACTCCCATTGACGTCAA
TGGGGTGGAGACTTGGAAATCCCCGTGAGTCAAACCGCTATCCACGCCCATTGATGTACTGCCAAAACCG
CATCACCATGGTAATAGCGATGACTAATACGTAGATGTACTGCCAAGTAGGAAAGTCCCATAAGGTCATG
TACTGGGCATAATGCCAGGCGGGCCATTTACCGTCATTGACGTCAATAGGGGGCGTACTTGGCATATGAT
ACACTTGATGTACTGCCAAGTGGGCAGTTTACCGTAAATACTCCACCCATTGACGTCAATGGAAAGTCCC
TATTGGCGTTACTATGGGAACATACGTCATTATTGACGTCAATGGGCGGGGGTCGTTGGGCGGTCAGCCA
GGCGGGCCATTTACCGTAAGTTATGTAACGCGGAACTCCATATATGGGCTATGAACTAATGACCCCGTAA
TTGATTACTATTAATAACTAGTCAATAATCAATGTCAACGCGTATATCTGGCCCGTACATCGCGAAGCAG
CGCAAAACGCCTAACCCTAAGCAGATTCTTCATGCAAATGTCGGTCAAGCCTTGCCTTGTTGTAGCTTAA
ATTTTGCTCGCGCACTACTCAGCGACCTCCAACACACAAGCAGGGAGCAGATACTGGCTTAACTATGCGG
CATCAGAGCAGATTGTACTGAGAGTGCACCATAGGGGATCGGGAGATCTCCCGATCCGTCGACGTCAGGT
GGCACTTTTCGGGGAAATGTGCGCGGAACCCCTATTTGTTTATTTTTCTAAATACATTCAAATATGTATC
CGCTCATGAGACAATAACCCTGATAAATGCTTCAATAATATTGAAAAAGGAAGAGTATGAGTATTCAACA
TTTCCGTGTCGCCCTTATTCCCTTTTTTGCGGCATTTTGCCTTCCTGTTTTTGCTCACCCAGAAACGCTG
GTGAAAGTAAAAGATGCTGAAGATCAGTTGGGTGCACGAGTGGGTTACATCGAACTGGATCTCAACAGCG
GTAAGATCCTTGAGAGTTTTCGCCCCGAAGAACGTTTTCCAATGATGAGCACTTTTAAAGTTCTGCTATG
TGGCGCGGTATTATCCCGTATTGACGCCGGGCAAGAGCAACTCGGTCGCCGCATACACTATTCTCAGAAT
GACTTGGTTGAGTACTCACCAGTCACAGAAAAGCATCTTACGGATGGCATGACAGTAAGAGAATTATGCA
GTGCTGCCATAACCATGAGTGATAACACTGCGGCCAACTTACTTCTGACAACGATCGGAGGACCGAAGGA
GCTAACCGCTTTTTTGCACAACATGGGGGATCATGTAACTCGCCTTGATCGTTGGGAACCGGAGCTGAAT
GAAGCCATACCAAACGACGAGCGTGACACCACGATGCCTGTAGCAATGGCAACAACGTTGCGCAAACTAT
TAACTGGCGAACTACTTACTCTAGCTTCCCGGCAACAATTAATAGACTGGATGGAGGCGGATAAAGTTGC
AGGACCACTTCTGCGCTCGGCCCTTCCGGCTGGCTGGTTTATTGCTGATAAATCTGGAGCCGGTGAGCGT
GGGTCTCGCGGTATCATTGCAGCACTGGGGCCAGATGGTAAGCCCTCCCGTATCGTAGTTATCTACACGA
CGGGGAGTCAGGCAACTATGGATGAACGAAATAGACAGATCGCTGAGATAGGTGCCTCACTGATTAAGCA
TTGGTAACTGTCAGACCAAGTTTACTCATATATACTTTAGATTGATTTAAAACTTCATTTTTAATTTAAA
AGGATCTAGGTGAAGATCCTTTTTGATAATCTCATGACCAAAATCCCTTAACGTGAGTTTTCGTTCCACT
GAGCGTCAGACCCCGTAGAAAAGATCAAAGGATCTTCTTGAGATCCTTTTTTTCTGCGCGTAATCTGCTG
CTTGCAAACAAAAAAACCACCGCTACCAGCGGTGGTTTGTTTGCCGGATCAAGAGCTACCAACTCTTTTT
CCGAAGGTAACTGGCTTCAGCAGAGCGCAGATACCAAATACCGTTCTTCTAGTGTAGCCGTAGTTAGGCC
ACCACTTCAAGAACTCTGTAGCACCGCCTACATACCTCGCTCTGCTAATCCTGTTACCAGTGGCTGCTGC
CAGTGGCGATAAGTCGTGTCTTACCGGGTTGGACTCAAGACGATAGTTACCGGATAAGGCGCAGCGGTCG
GGCTGAACGGGGGGTTCGTGCACACAGCCCAGCTTGGAGCGAACGACCTACACCGAACTGAGATACCTAC
AGCGTGAGCTATGAGAAAGCGCCACGCTTCCCGAAGGGAGAAAGGCGGACAGGTATCCGGTAAGCGGCAG
GGTCGGAACAGGAGAGCGCACGAGGGAGCTTCCAGGGGGAAACGCCTGGTATCTTTATAGTCCTGTCGGG
TTTCGCCACCTCTGACTTGAGCGTCGATTTTTGTGATGCTCGTCAGGGGGGCGGAGCCTATGGAAAAACG
CCAGCAACGCGGCCTTTTTACGGTTCCTGGCCTTTTGCTGGCCTTTTGCTCACATGTTCTTTCCTGCGTT
ATCCCCTGATTC
Features (pLannotate 1.2.2; 22 found; start..end, strand, type, name):
      1..95      +  rep_origin     RSF ori (fragment): Plasmids containing the RSF 1030 origin of replication can be propagated in E. coli cells that contain additional plasmids with compatible origins.
     97..189     +  CDS            lacI (fragment): lac repressor; lacI; The lac repressor binds to the lac operator to inhibit transcription in E. coli. This inhibition can be relieved by adding lactose or isopropyl-β-D-thiogalactopyranoside (IPTG).
    202..223     +  protein_bind   CAP binding site: CAP binding activates transcription in the presence of cAMP. E. coli catabolite activator protein
    238..268     +  promoter       lac promoter: promoter for the E. coli lac operon
    276..292     +  protein_bind   lac operator: The lac repressor binds to the lac operator to inhibit transcription in E. coli. This inhibition can be relieved by adding lactose or isopropyl-β-D-thiogalactopyranoside (IPTG). lac repressor encoded by lacI
    365..486     -  polyA_signal   SV40 poly(A) signal: SV40 polyadenylation signal
    481..639     -  CDS            ble (fragment): BLE_KLEPN - Experimental evidence at protein level: Swiss-Prot protein existence level 1. Binding protein with a strong affinity to the bleomycin family of antibiotics. Binds to CL990; an antimitotic-antibiotic compound. From Klebsiella pneumoniae.
    663..1454    -  CDS            neo: KKA2_KLEPN - Also known as kan, nptII. Experimental evidence at protein level: Swiss-Prot protein existence level 1. Resistance to kanamycin, neomycin, paromomycin, ribostamycin, butirosin and gentamicin B. From Klebsiella pneumoniae.
   1521..1850    -  promoter       SV40 promoter: SV40 enhancer and early promoter
   1864..2292    -  rep_origin     f1 ori (sequence partly withheld): f1 bacteriophage origin of replication; arrow indicates direction of (+) strand synthesis
   2313..2334    -  promoter       SV40 promoter (fragment): SV40 enhancer and early promoter
   2338..2562    -  polyA_signal   bGH poly(A) signal: bovine growth hormone polyadenylation signal
   2693..3796    -  CDS            GPR62: GPR62_HUMAN - Experimental evidence at protein level: Swiss-Prot protein existence level 1. Orphan G-protein coupled receptor. Constitutively activates the G(q/11)/inositol phosphate and the G(s)-alpha/cAMP signaling pathways (PubMed:28827538). Has spontaneous activity for beta-arrestin recruitment (PubMed:28827538). Shows a reciprocal modulation of signaling functions with the melatonin receptor MTNR1B most likely through receptor heteromerization (PubMed:28827538). From Homo sapiens (Human).
   3809..3829    -  CDS            3xFLAG (fragment): three tandem FLAG® epitope tags
   3922..3940    -  promoter       T7 promoter: promoter for bacteriophage T7 RNA polymerase
   3956..3989    -  LTR            5' LTR (truncated) (fragment): truncated 5' long terminal repeat (LTR) from HIV-1
   3985..4188    -  promoter       CMV promoter: human cytomegalovirus (CMV) immediate early promoter
   4189..4568    -  enhancer       CMV enhancer: human cytomegalovirus immediate early enhancer
   4723..4775    +  misc_feature   bom (fragment): basis of mobility region from pBR322
   4834..4938    +  promoter       AmpR promoter: bla
   4939..5799    +  CDS            AmpR: β-lactamase; bla; confers resistance to ampicillin, carbenicillin, and related antibiotics
   5970..6558    +  rep_origin     ori: high-copy-number ColE1/pMB1/pBR322/pUC origin of replication
