[The description below was written by a language model from this plasmid's Addgene catalogue record and pLannotate feature annotations shown in this document.]
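Description:
GPR62-DuET is a mammalian expression plasmid built on the pcDNA 3.1 (+) backbone that carries the human orphan class A G protein-coupled receptor GPR62. It is propagated in E. coli as a high-copy plasmid through a ColE1/pUC-type origin and is selected with ampicillin via the β-lactamase gene. The backbone also carries an f1 phage origin. A neomycin/kanamycin phosphotransferase cassette, driven by the SV40 enhancer/early promoter and ended by an SV40 polyadenylation signal, would allow G418 selection of transfected mammalian cells. The automated annotation also reports several short partial matches (RSF ori, lacI, ble, bom, an HIV-1 LTR fragment and a lac promoter/operator region). These look like backbone remnants or sequence-similarity hits rather than functional modules.

The expression cassette places the GPR62 coding sequence downstream of the CMV immediate-early enhancer and promoter, with the bovine growth hormone polyadenylation signal terminating the transcript. A T7 promoter between CMV and the insert permits in vitro transcription. According to the record, the receptor is preceded by a cleavable hemagglutinin signal peptide, which promotes membrane insertion and is removed during processing. This leaves an N-terminal FLAG epitope, and the receptor ends in a C-terminal 1D4 epitope. The feature table detects the FLAG element as a short fragment just upstream of the receptor, but it does not annotate the signal peptide or the 1D4 tag. The insert was assembled by Gibson cloning. The dual-epitope design allows the receptor to be captured and detected from either terminus. The construct is intended for expressing GPR62 in mammalian cells for proteomics work, and the associated publication concerns multiplexed selectivity screening of anti-GPCR antibodies.
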