Addgene plasmid #213288: GPR62-DuET
Purpose: The DuET construct encodes the named human GPCR engineered with a cleaved hemagglutinin signal peptide, a 5' FLAG and a 3' 1D4 epitope tag optimized for expression in mammalian cells and proteomics studies.
Depositing lab: Thomas Sakmar. Depositing organization: Rockefeller University. Publication: Multiplexed selectivity screening of anti-GPCR antibodies. Dahl L, Kotliar IB, Bendes A, Dodig-Crnkovic T, Fromm S, Elofsson A, Uhlen M, Sakmar TP, Schwenk JM. Sci Adv. 2023 May 3;9(18):eadf9297. doi: 10.1126/sciadv.adf9297. Epub 2023 May 3. PubMed 37134173.
Backbone
  Vector backbone: pcDNA 3.1 (+)
  Vector type: Mammalian Expression
Growth in bacteria
  Bacterial resistance: Ampicillin, 100 μg/mL
  Growth temperature: 37°C
  Growth strain: DH5alpha
  Copy number: High Copy
Gene/Insert
  Gene/Insert name: GPR62 (alt name: G protein-coupled receptor 62)
  Species: H. sapiens (human)
  Entrez Gene: GPR62 (a.k.a. GPCR8, KPG_005)
  Promoter: CMV, T7
  Tag / fusion protein: FLAG (N terminal on insert); 1D4 (C terminal on insert)
  Cloning method: Gibson Cloning
Terms and licenses: Academic/Nonprofit Terms; Industry Terms: Not Available to Industry
Depositor comments: Class: A, Family: Orphan. Ensembl ID: ENSG00000180929, Uniprot ID: Q9BZJ7
How to cite: GPR62-DuET was a gift from Thomas Sakmar (Addgene plasmid # 213288 ; http://n2t.net/addgene:213288 ; RRID:Addgene_213288)
